Addgene plasmid #236516: GFP-cCGNL1-Myc
Purpose: For expression of Paracingulin (dog) in mammalian cells
Depositing lab: Sandra Citi. Depositing organization: University of Geneva. Publication: Cingulin and paracingulin tether myosins-2 to junctions to mechanoregulate the plasma membrane. Rouaud F, Huang W, Flinois A, Jain K, Vasileva E, Di Mattia T, Mauperin M, Parry DAD, Dugina V, Chaponnier C, Mean I, Montessuit S, Mutero-Maeda A, Yan J, Citi S. J Cell Biol. 2023 Jul 3;222(7):e202208065. doi: 10.1083/jcb.202208065. Epub 2023 May 19. PubMed 37204781.
Backbone
  Vector backbone: pCDNA3.1A
  Vector type: Mammalian Expression
Growth in bacteria
  Bacterial resistance: Ampicillin, 100 μg/mL
  Growth temperature: 37°C
  Growth strain: DH5alpha
  Copy number: High Copy
Gene/Insert
  Gene/Insert name: CGNL1
  Species: Canis lupus familiaris (dog)
  Insert size (bp): 3889
  Mutation: WT
  Entrez Gene: CGNL1
  Tag / fusion protein: GFP (N terminal on insert); Myc (C terminal on insert)
  Cloning method: Restriction Enzyme; 5′ cloning site Not1 (unknown if destroyed); 3′ cloning site Cla1/Acc1 (unknown if destroyed)
Terms and licenses: Academic/Nonprofit Terms; Industry Terms: Not Available to Industry
Depositor comments: S1148 (Plasmid collection number)
How to cite: GFP-cCGNL1-Myc was a gift from Sandra Citi (Addgene plasmid # 236516 ; http://n2t.net/addgene:236516 ; RRID:Addgene_236516)
