[The description below was written by a language model from this plasmid's Addgene catalogue record and pLannotate feature annotations shown in this document.]
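Description:
GFP-cCGNL1-Myc is a mammalian expression plasmid of about 10.1 kb, built on a pcDNA3.1-type backbone, that produces wild-type dog (Canis lupus familiaris) paracingulin, encoded by CGNL1, as a doubly tagged fusion protein. It is propagated in E. coli through a high-copy ColE1/pUC origin and selected with ampicillin via the β-lactamase gene. An f1 origin is also present. For selecting stably transfected mammalian cells, the backbone carries a neomycin phosphotransferase gene driven by the SV40 enhancer/early promoter and terminated by an SV40 polyadenylation signal.

The expression cassette runs from the human cytomegalovirus immediate-early enhancer and promoter, past a T7 promoter, into an EGFP coding sequence placed directly upstream of the roughly 3.9 kb CGNL1 open reading frame, and ends at the bovine growth hormone polyadenylation signal. The annotation software matched the insert to the human CGNL1 protein by homology, but the catalogue entry gives the species as dog. The C-terminal Myc tag listed in the catalogue is not annotated as a separate feature. A short match to a 6xHis-containing tag lies downstream of the insert, which would fit the tag region of this vector family, although the record does not say whether it is in frame. The insert was cloned by restriction digestion between NotI and ClaI/AccI sites.

Paracingulin is a cytoplasmic protein of the apical junctional complex, and the associated publication examines how cingulin and paracingulin tether myosin-2 to cell junctions. The construct suits exogenous expression of paracingulin in cultured mammalian cells, with GFP fluorescence allowing the protein's localisation to be followed and the Myc epitope available for antibody-based detection.
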