Features (pLannotate 1.2.2; 24 found; start..end, strand, type, name):
      1..589     +  rep_origin     ori: high-copy-number ColE1/pMB1/pBR322/pUC origin of replication
    772..864     +  CDS            lacI (fragment): lac repressor; lacI; The lac repressor binds to the lac operator to inhibit transcription in E. coli. This inhibition can be relieved by adding lactose or isopropyl-β-D-thiogalactopyranoside (IPTG).
    877..898     +  protein_bind   CAP binding site: CAP binding activates transcription in the presence of cAMP. E. coli catabolite activator protein
    913..943     +  promoter       lac promoter: promoter for the E. coli lac operon
    951..967     +  protein_bind   lac operator: The lac repressor binds to the lac operator to inhibit transcription in E. coli. This inhibition can be relieved by adding lactose or isopropyl-β-D-thiogalactopyranoside (IPTG). lac repressor encoded by lacI
   1040..1161    -  polyA_signal   SV40 poly(A) signal: SV40 polyadenylation signal
   1156..1314    -  CDS            ble (fragment): BLE_KLEPN - Experimental evidence at protein level: Swiss-Prot protein existence level 1. Binding protein with a strong affinity to the bleomycin family of antibiotics. Binds to CL990; an antimitotic-antibiotic compound. From Klebsiella pneumoniae.
   1338..2129    -  CDS            neo: KKA2_KLEPN - Also known as kan, nptII. Experimental evidence at protein level: Swiss-Prot protein existence level 1. Resistance to kanamycin, neomycin, paromomycin, ribostamycin, butirosin and gentamicin B. From Klebsiella pneumoniae.
   2196..2525    -  promoter       SV40 promoter: SV40 enhancer and early promoter
   2539..2967    -  rep_origin     f1 ori (sequence partly withheld): f1 bacteriophage origin of replication; arrow indicates direction of (+) strand synthesis
   2988..3009    -  promoter       SV40 promoter (fragment): SV40 enhancer and early promoter
   3013..3237    -  polyA_signal   bGH poly(A) signal: bovine growth hormone polyadenylation signal
   3287..3304    -  CDS            capTEV™ (fragment): composite tag for in vivo biotinylation, TEV protease cleavage, and 6xHis tagging
   3362..3388    -  misc_feature   MCS (fragment): pBluescript multiple cloning site
   3431..7315    -  CDS            CGNL1: CGNL1_HUMAN - Also known as JACOP, KIAA1749. Experimental evidence at protein level: Swiss-Prot protein existence level 1. May be involved in anchoring the apical junctional complex, especially tight junctions, to actin-based cytoskeletons. From Homo sapiens (Human).
   7325..8041    -  CDS            EGFP: EGFP is a basic (constitutively fluorescent) green fluorescent protein published in 1996, derived from Aequorea victoria. It is reported to be a rapidly-maturing weak dimer with moderate acid sensitivity.
   8048..8066    -  misc_feature   MCS (fragment): pBluescript multiple cloning site
   8099..8117    -  promoter       T7 promoter: promoter for bacteriophage T7 RNA polymerase
   8133..8166    -  LTR            5' LTR (truncated) (fragment): truncated 5' long terminal repeat (LTR) from HIV-1
   8162..8365    -  promoter       CMV promoter: human cytomegalovirus (CMV) immediate early promoter
   8366..8745    -  enhancer       CMV enhancer: human cytomegalovirus immediate early enhancer
   8900..8952    +  misc_feature   bom (fragment): basis of mobility region from pBR322
   9011..9115    +  promoter       AmpR promoter: bla
   9116..9976    +  CDS            AmpR: β-lactamase; bla; confers resistance to ampicillin, carbenicillin, and related antibiotics
>Addgene plasmid #236516 | GFP-cCGNL1-Myc | addgene full sequence | sequence record 469297 | Addgene NGS Result
TTGAGATCCTTTTTTTCTGCGCGTAATCTGCTGCTTGCAAACAAAAAAACCACCGCTACCAGCGGTGGTT
TGTTTGCCGGATCAAGAGCTACCAACTCTTTTTCCGAAGGTAACTGGCTTCAGCAGAGCGCAGATACCAA
ATACTGTTCTTCTAGTGTAGCCGTAGTTAGGCCACCACTTCAAGAACTCTGTAGCACCGCCTACATACCT
CGCTCTGCTAATCCTGTTACCAGTGGCTGCTGCCAGTGGCGATAAGTCGTGTCTTACCGGGTTGGACTCA
AGACGATAGTTACCGGATAAGGCGCAGCGGTCGGGCTGAACGGGGGGTTCGTGCACACAGCCCAGCTTGG
AGCGAACGACCTACACCGAACTGAGATACCTACAGCGTGAGCTATGAGAAAGCGCCACGCTTCCCGAAGG
GAGAAAGGCGGACAGGTATCCGGTAAGCGGCAGGGTCGGAACAGGAGAGCGCACGAGGGAGCTTCCAGGG
GGAAACGCCTGGTATCTTTATAGTCCTGTCGGGTTTCGCCACCTCTGACTTGAGCGTCGATTTTTGTGAT
GCTCGTCAGGGGGGCGGAGCCTATGGAAAAACGCCAGCAACGCGGCCTTTTTACGGTTCCTGGCCTTTTG
CTGGCCTTTTGCTCACATGTTCTTTCCTGCGTTATCCCCTGATTCTGTGGATAACCGTATTACCGCCTTT
GAGTGAGCTGATACCGCTCGCCGCAGCCGAACGACCGAGCGCAGCGAGTCAGTGAGCGAGGAAGCGGAAG
AGCGCCCAATACGCAAACCGCCTCTCCCCGCGCGTTGGCCGATTCATTAATGCAGCTGGCACGACAGGTT
TCCCGACTGGAAAGCGGGCAGTGAGCGCAACGCAATTAATGTGAGTTAGCTCACTCATTAGGCACCCCAG
GCTTTACACTTTATGCTTCCGGCTCGTATGTTGTGTGGAATTGTGAGCGGATAACAATTTCACACAGGAA
ACAGCTATGACCATGATTACGCCAAGCTCTAGCTAGAGGTCGACGGTATACAGACATGATAAGATACATT
GATGAGTTTGGACAAACCACAACTAGAATGCAGTGAAAAAAATGCTTTATTTGTGAAATTTGTGATGCTA
TTGCTTTATTTGTAACCATTATAAGCTGCAATAAACAAGTTGGGGTGGGCGAAGAACTCCAGCATGAGAT
CCCCGCGCTGGAGGATCATCCAGCCGGCGTCCCGGAAAACGATTCCGAAGCCCAACCTTTCATAGAAGGC
GGCGGTGGAATCGAAATCTCGTGATGGCAGGTTGGGCGTCGCTTGGTCGGTCATTTCGAACCCCAGAGTC
CCGCTCAGAAGAACTCGTCAAGAAGGCGATAGAAGGCGATGCGCTGCGAATCGGGAGCGGCGATACCGTA
AAGCACGAGGAAGCGGTCAGCCCATTCGCCGCCAAGCTCTTCAGCAATATCACGGGTAGCCAACGCTATG
TCCTGATAGCGGTCCGCCACACCCAGCCGGCCACAGTCGATGAATCCAGAAAAGCGGCCATTTTCCACCA
TGATATTCGGCAAGCAGGCATCGCCATGGGTCACGACGAGATCCTCGCCGTCGGGCATGCGCGCCTTGAG
CCTGGCGAACAGTTCGGCTGGCGCGAGCCCCTGATGCTCTTCGTCCAGATCATCCTGATCGACAAGACCG
GCTTCCATCCGAGTACGTGCTCGCTCGATGCGATGTTTCGCTTGGTGGTCGAATGGGCAGGTAGCCGGAT
CAAGCGTATGCAGCCGCCGCATTGCATCAGCCATGATGGATACTTTCTCGGCAGGAGCAAGGTGAGATGA
CAGGAGATCCTGCCCCGGCACTTCGCCCAATAGCAGCCAGTCCCTTCCCGCTTCAGTGACAACGTCGAGC
ACAGCTGCGCAAGGAACGCCCGTCGTGGCCAGCCACGATAGCCGCGCTGCCTCGTCCTGCAGTTCATTCA
GGGCACCGGACAGGTCGGTCTTGACAAAAAGAACCGGGCGCCCCTGCGCTGACAGCCGGAACACGGCGGC
ATCAGAGCAGCCGATTGTCTGTTGTGCCCAGTCATAGCCGAATAGCCTCTCCACCCAAGCGGCCGGAGAA
CCTGCGTGCAATCCATCTTGTTCAATCATGCGAAACGATCCTCATCCTGTCTCTTGATCAGATCCGAAAA
TGGATATACAAGCTCCCGGGAGCTTTTTGCAAAAGCCTAGGCCTCCAAAAAAGCCTCCTCACTACTTCTG
GAATAGCTCAGAGGCAGAGGCGGCCTCGGCCTCTGCATAAATAAAAAAAATTAGTCAGCCATGGGGCGGA
GAATGGGCGGAACTGGGCGGAGTTAGGGGCGGGATGGGCGGAGTTAGGGGCGGGACTATGGTTGCTGACT
AATTGAGATGCATGCTTTGCATACTTCTGCCTGCTGGGGAGCCTGGGGACTTTCCACACCTGGTTGCTGA
CTAATTGAGATGCATGCTTTGCATACTTCTGCCTGCTGGGGAGCCTGGGGACTTTCCACACCCTAACTGA
CACACATTCCACAGAATTAATTCGCGTTAAATTTTTGTTAAATCAGCTCATTTTTTAACCAATAGGCCGA
AATCGGCAAAATCCCTTATAAATCAAAAGAATAGACCGAGATAGGGT
[37 nt withheld, positions 2638-2674]
AAAGAACGTGGACTCCAACGTCAAAGG
[49 nt withheld, positions 2702-2750]
T
[91 nt withheld, positions 2752-2842]
G
[124 nt withheld, positions 2844-2967]
GGGGATACCCCCTAGAGCCCCAGCTGGTTCTTTCCGCCTCAGAAGCCATAGAGCCCACCGCATCCCCAGC
ATGCCTGCTATTGTCTTCCCAATCCTCCCCCTTGCTGTCCTGCCCCACCCCACCCCCCAGAATAGAATGA
CACCTACTCAGACAATGCGATGCAATTTCCTCATTTTATTAGGAAAGGACAGTGGGAGTGGCACCTTCCA
GGGTCAAGGAAGGCACGGGGGAGGGGCAAACAACAGATGGCTGGCAACTAGAAGGCACAGTCGAGGCTGA
TCAGCGGTTTAAACTTAAGCTGGAGACCGTTTAAACTCAATGATGATGATGATGATGGTCGACGGCGCTA
TTCAGATCCTCTTCTGAGATGAGTTTTTGTTCGGGCCCAAGCTTGGTACCGGGCCCCCCCTCGAGGTCGA
CCTAATTCAGATCCTCTTCTGAGATGAGTTTTTGTTCATCGACGATCTGGCTGGTGGCAGCGCTGTCCTT
GGGGAAGGTGTAGCTCAGCGGCGCCTCGTGGAGGCTCCCCCCGTCCGTACTGAGGTCATCATCATCCGTG
TCGTCCAGCACTTTGCTCGGCAGCTTCTTGAGTCTTAGGTCCTTCTTCATGGAATTGAGTTGTCCCTGCA
GCTGCTCATTCACATCCATCTGCTCCTCCAGCTCCCTCTGCAGCTTCTTTTTAGAACTTTCTAGTCTGTC
GATCTCCTCCTCGGCCTCCTCTACTTGTCGTTTCATTGCTTTCAAGCGCAAGCTAAGCTGGTCCTTCTGA
TCAGTCAGAGACAGGTGCTCATCGTCCACTTGCATCACTAGCTCCTTCACCTTCCGCTCCAGCCGTCGGT
TGCTGAGCTGGAGGCTGGCCCGGTCCCTCTCCTCGTTTTCCAGACGGTCCTCCAGCTCCGCGATCCTGGC
CTCCATCTGCACCACCAGCCCCTCTTTGCTGGACCTGTAGGAGCCTTCCAGATGGATAATCCGGCTCTTT
AAATCTTTGTTCTGCCTCTCCAAGGAAATCTTGTCACACTCCAAGTCCTGCTTGAGAGCTCTTTCCTGCA
GGAGCTCGCTCCTCATCTGCTCCATCTGTTCCCTGCTCCGAGTGATCCTCTCCGAGAGCAAATCCGAGTT
ATTTCTTTCTTCTTCCAGTTCCATCTCCAGCTGAGACACCTTGTCCTCCATCTGCTTGACGAGTCTGCTT
CGGTCATCTTTGAGGTGACTTTTGGCCTCCAGCTCGTATTCCAGGTCCTTGAGTGTCTGCTCCAGAAGCT
GCCTTTTTGTGAGCGCCTCATCCTGAGCTCTCTGGTAGTCCCGTAACTCCTCCTCCATCAGACGCATCTC
ATCCTGCAGTTTCATGGCAGTCAGACGTGACTTTTCAGCCTCTAGCGTTTTCTCCTTCAACTGCCTTTGC
ATTTCTGCAAGTTCCCTGCGATTTTTCTCCTTGTACTCATCTAGCTGGTTCTGGAGCTCCAGTGTTGATA
CACGGGACACCTCAACAATGTCAGCCATCTCTTTCTGCAATTTTTCAATGGTCTTGTCCAGATGCCATCG
CTCGTTCTCCATCTCGTTCTTCAGCCTCCTTAACTGCTCTTTCTGCTCAGTCTCATCTTTAAGCTTCTCA
GACAACTGCTTCTGCTCCTGGGTGGCCCGACTCAGATTTCTCTGCACGTCTTCCAGCTCACCCTCCAGGG
TCCTTCTGACTGATGTGGCTTCTCTTTCTTCCTTTCTTGCATTCACAAGGGCCTCCTCTAATTGCCGGTT
TTCTCTCTCGCATTTTGTGAGCCTTTCCTTTGCCTTGACCTCATCGTCCTTCATGTCAGCAATCTGCCTC
TGCAGCCGAGCGACGCTCTGCTCCAGCTCTTCGATGCTTTCCCGCAGCTTCTCATTCTCCTCCTGCAGAG
CCTTCACGTGCATTTCAGCCCCCAGCTGGCTCTGCTCTGAAGTGTTGCTCCGACTGGCCAGGACCTCGAC
GTTCTTGGTTGCTTCTTCTACACTCTCCCTCAGGGCCTGCAGCTCGGCGTCATACTGCTCCTTCAGCTTA
TCCATCTCCAGGTCGTGGCTGGACACCTCTTCCTTCAGGGCTCCCTTCAGGGCGGTCAGTTCACGCTCCC
GCTTCCTCAAGAGGTCCTCCTGCTCCTCTTTGGCGATGAGCAGATCCTGAAGATCCTGTTTTGCCTGTAA
GAGTTCCTCAATCAGGGCTCCCTTTTCCCTGTCCTCAGATCGTTTAGCACTGTCCAATTCATCGTGCATT
TCTGAGAGCTGGTCCTGGAGATCCCTGATCTCAGTCTGGTGCTGTTCCCGTTCCATCTTCACCTGGAACA
ATTCCTCCAGGTTCTTGCGGAGCTCCCCTTCACTCTCTTCCAGGCGCTGCTGTAGCATGGAGTTCTCTTC
CACTTTACTATCATGCTGGCCCTGGAGCTCCTCCAAATTTGCTTTCATTCTCTCTCTCTCTTCTTTGATG
TTCTGCTGATTCTTGACTTCTAGTTGAAGCTGTCTCTGAAGTTCAGCCACTTCTGTGGTCAGCTTGTTTT
TCTGTTCCAGCAGATCTCTGACTTCAGATGAAGAATTAGAAGCTTGATTATTTCCTTGTGTGCTCCCTGC
TGCTCGAGACTTTAAAGTCTGGATTTTCTCAAAGACCAGGTTGACTTTCCGTTTAGTCGCATCATCATTA
TCGGTGCTTCCTTCTTTGAGGTAATTGTAAAGTATCTGCTTGGCCGTCTCCTCATTGGTTTGTTGAGTGA
GCTCTTGTTGGCCTTTCAACAGATCTGGTGTGGCCTGAGTGTTGGAGGCGGAAGTAAATGTCTTCACAGA
AATCTTCTTGGCACCAGAGTCGGGCGAAGTCGCTAGGGCCCGATTCTGTAACATCAGCGTCGCCGTGGCT
GTCTTGATTTCGTCCTCCTTTTTATTCTGGGCTGGGGGGGAGGACACACGCGTGTTTGTACTCTCCCGAC
CCCCTCTGTTTGCTGGAGCTTTCCCATCTTTGCTCTGCTGGGCAGGCCGGAGGTGGGCCCCCTGCAGCTT
GGCGAAGGCGCGGCCCACGCTCTGTCTCCCGCGGTGCTCCTGGGCAGGTGACCGCTGCGGGCACACCTGC
GACGGGCGGAGGAGGTGTTCGCTGGACTTGCCCAGGTTCCGGCTAAATTCGCTGAGGTACTCCGAGTTCC
CCTGCAGACCGAAAGGAAAGGCACTATCCACGCTTCTGGACCTCTTCCTGTCTTCTGGATTGATTCTGTT
CCGCTTCCCAGGCCTTCCTCTCCTCTGAAGCCCGGGTTTTTGGTCAAACTTTTCAATCAGTTGATCCACA
CCAGGAATTGATCCCGTGTCAATATCCCGCCCAGTTCCTGGCAGGAAGGGGATATACCGTCTGTTTTCGT
GGCGATTCACATTGTCAGCGTGGATGGCACATTCCTGATCATCAAGCAGAAATCTGTACAAAGAGTTGGC
CGACGTGGGGGTTGCCGACGAGGAAGAGGACCTCCGGGACCGAGCTCCGTCCAGGACAGGTCCCGCTGAA
TCTTGTCGCCGGAAGGGAAGCACGTCCGGCCTGGCTTTCTTGGCTTCAGGATGGGTGTGCGGGCTGTGGG
CAGTGGGGGACCTCCCACTAGGGGAAGGGGCCTCCCCTACCAGCGCCTCCCCGGTGCAGCTCTCAACATT
TACGCACACTGAGGTCTGCTTCTTGGGGTCATCGATGACCACAGAGCTGCACAAACGGATGGCCGTCACG
CCGGATTTGCCCGCATCTTCCAAAGGAGGGCTGGTAGGCTGGGAACTACCAGGCTTGGGGAAGCAGGTCC
ATGCCTTCTTATTGTTGGTACCTTCTTCTGTCAATGTGTTTAGCCAATTATGCTCAGGAGGCTGGTGGTT
TTGCAAGTTCGATTCATTCTTTTCAGGGTCATAGGGCTGCAGAAGCTCTGGATGCCTCTGAAAGTTCAAC
ACGTGGGATGGCTTCATTGGCCCCTCTTTGCGTTCTAGAACCCCGTTCTTGCCTTCGAAGAGAGAGGACT
GTTTCAGGTTTCTTACTGGGCTGGGCTGGGCATACGGATTTTCTGGGAGCTGCAATTCCTCTGCGCTGCT
CTCCTCCAGCACGGACCCGTTGCTGGAATGCAGAGGCAGGTTACTTCTCATTGGAGATGGAAATGGTGGC
CCATTTTCAGGAAAAGATGTGCCTGCCAGACACCGCTCTGTGTTATTCAGGACTATGTAGGGGTGACCAT
CGATTCCCTGCACCCGAATACTGACACCATAGGAGCCTGCCTTAGAGTGTTGGGAATTCCTTGGCTTTTT
GCTATCATCGCTTGCGAGTCTCAGATGGACGCCATATTCTTGCTGTACGTGTTGGTATTCGCCGAAATAC
AGCTCCATGCGGCCGCTCTTGTACAGCTCGTCCATGCCGAGAGTGATCCCGGCGGCGGTCACGAACTCCA
GCAGGACCATGTGATCGCGCTTCTCGTTGGGGTCTTTGCTCAGGGCGGACTGGGTGCTCAGGTAGTGGTT
GTCGGGCAGCAGCACGGGGCCGTCGCCGATGGGGGTGTTCTGCTGGTAGTGGTCGGCGAGCTGCACGCTG
CCGTCCTCGATGTTGTGGCGGATCTTGAAGTTCACCTTGATGCCGTTCTTCTGCTTGTCGGCCATGATAT
AGACGTTGTGGCTGTTGTAGTTGTACTCCAGCTTGTGCCCCAGGATGTTGCCGTCCTCCTTGAAGTCGAT
GCCCTTCAGCTCGATGCGGTTCACCAGGGTGTCGCCCTCGAACTTCACCTCGGCGCGGGTCTTGTAGTTG
CCGTCGTCCTTGAAGAAGATGGTGCGCTCCTGGACGTAGCCTTCGGGCATGGCGGACTTGAAGAAGTCGT
GCTGCTTCATGTGGTCGGGGTAGCGGCTGAAGCACTGCACGCCGTAGGTCAGGGTGGTCACGAGGGTGGG
CCAGGGCACGGGCAGCTTGCCGGTGGTGCAGATGAACTTCAGGGTCAGCTTGCCGTAGGTGGCATCGCCC
TCGCCCTCGCCGGACACGCTGAACTTGTGGCCGTTTACGTCGCCGTCCAGCTCGACCAGGATGGGCACCA
CCCCGGTGAACAGCTCCTCGCCCTTGCTCACCATGGTGGCGGATCCACTAGTTCTAGAGGGCCCGTTTAA
ACGCTAGCCAGCTTGGGTCTCCCTATAGTGAGTCGTATTAATTTCGATAAGCCAGTAAGCAGTGGGTTCT
CTAGTTAGCCAGAGAGCTCTGCTTATATAGACCTCCCACCGTACACGCCTACCGCCCATTTGCGTCAATG
GGGCGGAGTTGTTACGACATTTTGGAAAGTCCCGTTGATTTTGGTGCCAAAACAAACTCCCATTGACGTC
AATGGGGTGGAGACTTGGAAATCCCCGTGAGTCAAACCGCTATCCACGCCCATTGATGTACTGCCAAAAC
CGCATCACCATGGTAATAGCGATGACTAATACGTAGATGTACTGCCAAGTAGGAAAGTCCCATAAGGTCA
TGTACTGGGCATAATGCCAGGCGGGCCATTTACCGTCATTGACGTCAATAGGGGGCGTACTTGGCATATG
ATACACTTGATGTACTGCCAAGTGGGCAGTTTACCGTAAATACTCCACCCATTGACGTCAATGGAAAGTC
CCTATTGGCGTTACTATGGGAACATACGTCATTATTGACGTCAATGGGCGGGGGTCGTTGGGCGGTCAGC
CAGGCGGGCCATTTACCGTAAGTTATGTAACGCGGAACTCCATATATGGGCTATGAACTAATGACCCCGT
AATTGATTACTATTAATAACTAGTCAATAATCAATGTCAACGCGTATATCTGGCCCGTACATCGCGAAGC
AGCGCAAAACGCCTAACCCTAAGCAGATTCTTCATGCAATTGTCGGTCAAGCCTTGCCTTGTTGTAGCTT
AAATTTTGCTCGCGCACTACTCAGCGACCTCCAACACACAAGCAGGGAGCAGATACTGGCTTAACTATGC
GGCATCAGAGCAGATTGTACTGAGAGTGCACCATAGGGGATCGGGAGATCTCCCGATCCGTCGACGTCAG
GTGGCACTTTTCGGGGAAATGTGCGCGGAACCCCTATTTGTTTATTTTTCTAAATACATTCAAATATGTA
TCCGCTCATGAGACAATAACCCTGATAAATGCTTCAATAATATTGAAAAAGGAAGAGTATGAGTATTCAA
CATTTCCGTGTCGCCCTTATTCCCTTTTTTGCGGCATTTTGCCTTCCTGTTTTTGCTCACCCAGAAACGC
TGGTGAAAGTAAAAGATGCTGAAGATCAGTTGGGTGCACGAGTGGGTTACATCGAACTGGATCTCAACAG
CGGTAAGATCCTTGAGAGTTTTCGCCCCGAAGAACGTTTTCCAATGATGAGCACTTTTAAAGTTCTGCTA
TGTGGCGCGGTATTATCCCGTATTGACGCCGGGCAAGAGCAACTCGGTCGCCGCATACACTATTCTCAGA
ATGACTTGGTTGAGTACTCACCAGTCACAGAAAAGCATCTTACGGATGGCATGACAGTAAGAGAATTATG
CAGTGCTGCCATAACCATGAGTGATAACACTGCGGCCAACTTACTTCTGACAACGATCGGAGGACCGAAG
GAGCTAACCGCTTTTTTGCACAACATGGGGGATCATGTAACTCGCCTTGATCGTTGGGAACCGGAGCTGA
ATGAAGCCATACCAAACGACGAGCGTGACACCACGATGCCTGTAGCAATGGCAACAACGTTGCGCAAACT
ATTAACTGGCGAACTACTTACTCTAGCTTCCCGGCAACAATTAATAGACTGGATGGAGGCGGATAAAGTT
GCAGGACCACTTCTGCGCTCGGCCCTTCCGGCTGGCTGGTTTATTGCTGATAAATCTGGAGCCGGTGAGC
GTGGGTCTCGCGGTATCATTGCAGCACTGGGGCCAGATGGTAAGCCCTCCCGTATCGTAGTTATCTACAC
GACGGGGAGTCAGGCAACTATGGATGAACGAAATAGACAGATCGCTGAGATAGGTGCCTCACTGATTAAG
CATTGGTAACTGTCAGACCAAGTTTACTCATATATACTTTAGATTGATTTAAAACTTCATTTTTAATTTA
AAAGGATCTAGGTGAAGATCCTTTTTGATAATCTCATGACCAAAATCCCTTAACGTGAGTTTTCGTTCCA
CTGAGCGTCAGACCCCGTAGAAAAGATCAAAGGATCTTC
